>Addgene plasmid #73220 | pMD19T-psba1-Ppsba2-dCas9-SpR | depositor full sequence | sequence record 134711 | pMD19T-psba1-Ppsba2-dCas9-SpR sequence 10036 bps
TCGCGCGTTTCGGTGATGACGGTGAAAACCTCTGACACATGCAGCTCCCGGAGACGGTCACAGCTTGTCT
GTAAGCGGATGCCGGGAGCAGACAAGCCCGTCAGGGCGCGTCAGCGGGTGTTGGCGGGTGTCGGGGCTGG
CTTAACTATGCGGCATCAGAGCAGATTGTACTGAGAGTGCACCATATGCGGTGTGAAATACCGCACAGAT
GCGTAAGGAGAAAATACCGCATCAGGCGCCATTCGCCATTCAGGCTGCGCAACTGTTGGGAAGGGCGATC
GGTGCGGGCCTCTTCGCTATTACGCCAGCTGGCGAAAGGGGGATGTGCTGCAAGGCGATTAAGTTGGGTA
ACGCCAGGGTTTTCCCAGTCACGACGTTGTAAAACGACGGCCAGTGAATTAGAACTCGGTACGCGCGGAT
CTTCCAGAGATTTATAGCGTTGCAGTCCCTGGCGGGTGAGTCTAACTCCGGCAATCTGCTCCGCTGGTAC
CGCTGGAATATTGATGCTAAATAAGGTCGGTTCCGTCAATGGCGATCGCCAGAGGTGTTGGACAAAGCAA
TTGGCAAAGTCGGCGGCGGGCTGAAAATCGGTGGCGGTAAAACTGACCAAACTCAAAGCAATGCTAGGAA
TGCCCTCGATCAACCCTTCCATGGCGGCGGAAACTGTACCGGAATATAAAACATCAGTGCCGAGGTTAGC
ACCGTGGTTAACTCCGGAAAGGACAAAATCCGGATAACGGGGCATCACCGCATGGAGGGCAAACTTCACA
CAGTCAGCGGGGGTACCGGAACAGGACCAAGCCTTGATGCGAGGATCAAAAACATCCTCCACAATGCCCG
CTCGAATGGGTCGATGGAGGGTCAGACCATGGCCGGTGGCGGATCTTTCCCGGTCAGGACAGACCACTGT
GACTTCATGGCCTGCGGCGACTAGGGTGTTGGCCAAGGTACGTACCCCTTGGGAAAAAATGCCGTCATCG
TTACTGACAAGGAGATTGAGGACCGGGGATGGGGTCATAGGACACCAAAGAATCGAGATTGTGCCTGCCA
GCCTTAACGATATCAGGCTATGTCCCGCTTAAACTCTGATTCTTACCAGGTAACTCCTGGGCTCCATGGG
GCCACAACCAGGCAGTATTTTGTTCCTTTGGCCAATGGGGCGATCGGGGAAAAATGGCTTGATCTGGCAT
TTACGAGAAAAATTTTTATTTTTTAATGATTTATTTTTTCCTATTAAAATCTTTTTTTTACCTTTGGAAA
CCAACTGCAATCTGAGAAACCAGAATTCGCGGCCGCTTCTAGAGGCGTGCAAGGCCCAGTGATCAATTTC
ATTATTTTTCATTATTTCATCTCCATTGTCCCTGAAAATCAGTTGTGTCGCCCCTCTACACAGCCCAGAA
CTATGGTAAAGGCGCACGAAAAACCGCCAGGTAAACTCTTCTCAACCCCCAAAACGCCCTCTGTTTACCC
ATGGAAAAAACGACAATTACAAGAAAGTAAAACTTATGTCATCTATAAGCTTCGTGTATATTAACTTCCT
GTTACAAAGCTTTACAAAACTCTCATTAATCCTTTAGACTAAGTTTAGTCAGTTCCAATCTGAACTAAGG
AATTATAACCAAACTAGATGGATAAGAAATACTCAATAGGCTTAGCTATCGGCACAAATAGCGTCGGATG
GGCGGTGATCACTGATGAATATAAGGTTCCGTCTAAAAAGTTCAAGGTTCTGGGAAATACAGACCGCCAC
AGTATCAAAAAAAATCTTATAGGGGCTCTTTTATTTGACAGTGGAGAGACAGCGGAAGCGACTCGTCTCA
AACGGACAGCTCGTAGAAGGTATACACGTCGGAAGAATCGTATTTGTTATCTACAGGAGATTTTTTCAAA
TGAGATGGCGAAAGTAGATGATAGTTTCTTTCATCGACTTGAAGAGTCTTTTTTGGTGGAAGAAGACAAG
AAGCATGAACGTCATCCTATTTTTGGAAATATAGTAGATGAAGTTGCTTATCATGAGAAATATCCAACTA
TCTATCATCTGCGAAAAAAATTGGTAGATTCTACTGATAAAGCGGATTTGCGCTTAATCTATTTGGCCTT
AGCGCATATGATTAAGTTTCGTGGTCATTTTTTGATTGAGGGAGATTTAAATCCTGATAATAGTGATGTG
GACAAACTATTTATCCAGTTGGTACAAACCTACAATCAATTATTTGAAGAAAACCCTATTAACGCAAGTG
GAGTAGATGCTAAAGCGATTCTTTCTGCACGATTGAGTAAATCAAGACGATTAGAAAATCTCATTGCTCA
GCTCCCCGGTGAGAAGAAAAATGGCTTATTTGGGAATCTCATTGCTTTGTCATTGGGTTTGACCCCTAAT
TTTAAATCAAATTTTGATTTGGCAGAAGATGCTAAATTACAGCTTTCAAAAGATACTTACGATGATGATT
TAGATAATTTATTGGCGCAAATTGGAGATCAATATGCTGATTTGTTTTTGGCAGCTAAGAATTTATCAGA
TGCTATTTTACTTTCAGATATCCTAAGAGTAAATACTGAAATAACTAAGGCTCCCCTATCAGCTTCAATG
ATTAAACGCTACGATGAACATCATCAAGACTTGACTCTTTTAAAAGCTTTAGTTCGACAACAACTTCCAG
AAAAGTATAAAGAAATCTTTTTTGATCAATCAAAAAACGGATATGCAGGTTATATTGATGGGGGAGCTAG
CCAAGAAGAATTTTATAAATTTATCAAACCAATTTTAGAAAAAATGGATGGTACTGAGGAATTATTGGTG
AAACTAAATCGTGAAGATTTGCTGCGCAAGCAACGGACCTTTGACAACGGCTCTATTCCCCATCAAATTC
ACTTGGGTGAGCTGCATGCTATTTTGAGAAGACAAGAAGACTTTTATCCATTTTTAAAAGACAATCGTGA
GAAGATTGAAAAAATCTTGACTTTTCGCATTCCTTATTATGTTGGTCCATTGGCGCGTGGCAATAGTCGT
TTTGCATGGATGACTCGGAAGTCTGAAGAAACAATTACCCCATGGAATTTTGAAGAAGTTGTCGATAAAG
GTGCTTCAGCTCAATCATTTATTGAACGCATGACAAACTTTGATAAAAATCTTCCAAATGAAAAAGTACT
ACCAAAACATAGTTTGCTTTATGAGTATTTTACGGTTTATAACGAATTGACAAAGGTCAAATATGTTACT
GAAGGAATGCGAAAACCAGCATTTCTTTCAGGTGAACAGAAGAAAGCCATTGTTGATTTACTCTTCAAAA
CAAATCGAAAAGTAACCGTTAAGCAATTAAAAGAAGATTATTTCAAAAAAATAGAATGTTTTGATAGTGT
TGAAATTTCAGGAGTTGAAGATAGATTTAATGCTTCATTAGGTACCTACCATGATTTGCTAAAAATTATT
AAAGATAAAGATTTTTTGGATAATGAAGAAAATGAAGATATCTTAGAGGATATTGTTTTAACATTGACCT
TATTTGAAGATAGGGAGATGATTGAGGAAAGACTTAAAACATATGCTCACCTCTTTGATGATAAGGTGAT
GAAACAGCTTAAACGTCGCCGTTATACTGGTTGGGGACGTTTGTCTCGAAAATTGATTAATGGTATTAGG
GATAAGCAATCTGGCAAAACAATATTAGATTTTTTGAAATCAGATGGTTTTGCCAATCGCAATTTTATGC
AGCTGATCCATGATGATAGTTTGACATTTAAAGAAGACATTCAAAAAGCACAAGTGTCTGGACAAGGCGA
TAGTTTACATGAACATATTGCAAATTTAGCTGGTAGCCCTGCTATTAAAAAAGGTATTTTACAGACTGTA
AAAGTTGTTGATGAATTGGTCAAAGTAATGGGGCGGCATAAGCCAGAAAATATCGTTATTGAAATGGCAC
GTGAAAATCAGACAACTCAAAAGGGCCAGAAAAATTCGCGAGAGCGTATGAAACGAATCGAAGAAGGTAT
CAAAGAATTAGGAAGTCAGATTCTTAAAGAGCATCCTGTTGAAAATACTCAATTGCAAAATGAAAAGCTC
TATCTCTATTATCTCCAAAATGGAAGAGACATGTATGTGGACCAAGAATTAGATATTAATCGTTTAAGTG
ATTATGATGTCGATGCCATTGTTCCACAAAGTTTCCTTAAAGACGATTCAATAGACAATAAGGTCTTAAC
GCGTTCTGATAAAAATCGTGGTAAATCGGATAACGTTCCAAGTGAAGAAGTAGTCAAAAAGATGAAAAAC
TATTGGAGACAACTTCTAAACGCCAAGTTAATCACTCAACGTAAGTTTGATAATTTAACGAAAGCTGAAC
GTGGAGGTTTGAGTGAACTTGATAAAGCTGGTTTTATCAAACGCCAATTGGTTGAAACTCGCCAAATCAC
TAAGCATGTGGCACAAATTTTGGATAGTCGCATGAATACTAAATACGATGAAAATGATAAACTTATTCGA
GAGGTTAAAGTGATTACCTTAAAATCTAAATTAGTTTCTGACTTCCGAAAAGATTTCCAATTCTATAAAG
TACGTGAGATTAACAATTACCATCATGCCCATGATGCGTATCTAAATGCCGTCGTTGGAACTGCTTTGAT
TAAGAAATATCCAAAACTTGAATCGGAGTTTGTCTATGGTGATTATAAAGTTTATGATGTTCGTAAAATG
ATTGCTAAGTCTGAGCAAGAAATAGGCAAAGCAACCGCAAAATATTTCTTTTACTCTAATATCATGAACT
TCTTCAAAACAGAAATTACACTTGCAAATGGAGAGATTCGCAAACGCCCTCTAATCGAAACTAATGGGGA
AACTGGAGAAATTGTCTGGGATAAAGGGCGAGATTTTGCCACAGTGCGCAAAGTATTGTCCATGCCCCAA
GTCAATATTGTCAAGAAAACAGAAGTACAGACAGGCGGATTCTCCAAGGAGTCAATTTTACCAAAAAGAA
ATTCGGACAAGCTTATTGCTCGTAAAAAAGACTGGGATCCAAAAAAATATGGTGGTTTTGATAGTCCAAC
GGTAGCTTATTCAGTCCTAGTGGTTGCTAAGGTGGAAAAAGGGAAATCGAAGAAGTTAAAATCCGTTAAA
GAGTTACTAGGGATCACAATTATGGAAAGAAGTTCCTTTGAAAAAAATCCGATTGACTTTTTAGAAGCTA
AAGGATATAAGGAAGTTAAAAAAGACTTAATCATTAAACTACCTAAATATAGTCTTTTTGAGTTAGAAAA
CGGTCGTAAACGGATGCTGGCTAGTGCCGGAGAATTACAAAAAGGAAATGAGCTGGCTCTGCCAAGCAAA
TATGTGAATTTTTTATATTTAGCTAGTCATTATGAAAAGTTGAAGGGTAGTCCAGAAGATAACGAACAAA
AACAATTGTTTGTGGAGCAGCATAAGCATTATTTAGATGAGATTATTGAGCAAATCAGTGAATTTTCTAA
GCGTGTTATTTTAGCAGATGCCAATTTAGATAAAGTTCTTAGTGCATATAACAAACATAGAGACAAACCA
ATACGTGAACAAGCAGAAAATATTATTCATTTATTTACGTTGACGAATCTTGGAGCTCCCGCTGCTTTTA
AATATTTTGATACAACAATTGATCGTAAACGATATACGTCTACAAAAGAAGTTTTAGATGCCACTCTTAT
CCATCAATCCATCACTGGTCTTTATGAAACACGCATTGATTTGAGTCAGCTAGGAGGTGACGAACAAAAA
TTGATTAGTGAAGAAGATTTGTAATACTAGAGCCAGGCATCAAATAAAACGAAAGGCTCAGTCGAAAGAC
TGGGCCTTTCGTTTTATCTGTTGTTTGTCGGTGAACGCTCTCTACTAGAGTCACACTGGCTCACCTTCGG
GTGGGCCTTTCTGCGTTTATATACTAGAGCCCTCGGCTTGAACGAATTGTTAGACATTATTTGCCGACTA
CCTTGGTGATCTCGCCTTTCACGTAGTGGACAAATTCTTCCAACTGATCTGCGCGCGAGGCCAAGCGATC
TTCTTCTTGTCCAAGATAAGCCTGTCTAGCTTCAAGTATGACGGGCTGATACTGGGCCGGCAGGCGCTCC
ATTGCCCAGTCGGCAGCGACATCCTTCGGCGCGATTTTGCCGGTTACTGCGCTGTACCAAATGCGGGACA
ACGTAAGCACTACATTTCGCTCATCGCCAGCCCAGTCGGGCGGCGAGTTCCATAGCGTTAAGGTTTCATT
TAGCGCCTCAAATAGATCCTGTTCAGGAACCGGATCAAAGAGTTCCTCCGCCGCTGGACCTACCAAGGCA
ACGCTATGTTCTCTTGCTTTTGTCAGCAAGATAGCCAGATCAATGTCGATCGTGGCTGGCTCGAAGATAC
CTGCAAGAATGTCATTGCGCTGCCATTCTCCAAATTGCAGTTCGCGCTTAGCTGGATAACGCCACGGAAT
GATGTCGTCGTGCACAACAATGGTGACTTCTACAGCGCGGAGAATCTCGCTCTCTCCAGGGGAAGCCGAA
GTTTCCAAAAGGTCGTTGATCAAAGCTCGCCGCGTTGTTTCATCAAGCCTTACGGTCACCGTAACCAGCA
AATCAATATCACTGTGTGGCTTCAGGCCGCCATCCACTGCGGAGCCGTACAAATGTACGGCCAGCAACGT
CGGTTCGAGATGGCGCTCGATGACGCCAACTACCTCTGATAGTTGAGTCGATACTTCGGCGATCACCGCT
TCCCTCATACTCTTCCTTTTTCAATATTATTGAAGCATTTATCAGGGTTATTGTCTCATGAGCGGATACA
TATTTGAATGTATTTAGAAAAATAAACAAATAGCTAGCTCACTCGGTCGCTACTACTAGTAGCGGCCGCT
GCAGTTTAGCTTCCGGTGATGCCCAAATGGTGGCCCTGAACGCCCCCGCCATTGAAGGCTAGTGCCATTG
CCATAACTGCTTTCGGTTAGACTTCGTTTCATTTGGTTAATCAAGGGCACTCTCGCAATGGGGTGCCTTT
TATGGTCCAAGGTTAAAGTTAAGCCAGTAAAGTTTAAGTCTATTTCTAGGGTGAAATGTAATGAATCAAT
TTAGGGACTGGGGTTTTTCCACTGATTGGTGGCAAGGCAAAAAAGGGGAATATTGGGTACTTGGGCAAAC
AATTCTCTCCGTTGGATTTGTACTGTTACCGGTTTATACTCCTACTAATTTACAGTTACTAGCTGAACAA
AATCAGTGGATTGCCTGGGCTGGTACTCTGTTTTTTGGCATGATTGCGGCAGTTTTGCTGATTGGGGGGG
GTCTGCATTTAGGGGAAAATCTGACTCCCTTGCCCCATCCTAAAAAGGATAGTCAATTGGTCACCACTGG
TATTTACAGCATGGTCCGTCATCCCCTCTACGGCGGCGTGGTTTTTCTGGCGATCGCCTATGGCTTTTGG
CAATGGAGTTTGACCCATTTAATCGGAGCAGTGGTGTTATTTATATTTTTTAATCTCAAAGCTAATCGGG
AAGAAATTTGGCTCCAAGATAAATTTAACGACTATGGCAATTATCGAGACCAGGTGAAAAAGCTGATTCC
TTGGCTTTATTAAAGGAATATGAAGAAAAATATGGGAAAAAACTATGTGGGATGAAAGATTTAGCCAGTC
AGAATATGTTTACGGTACAGAACCGAATGATTTTTTGGTCAGTGTGGCCAATCAAATTCCCCAGGGAAAA
ATTCTTTGTTTAGCAGAAGGAGAAGGTCGTAATGCTTGTTTTTTAGCAAGTTTGGGTTATGAAGTGACCG
CGGTAATCGTCGAACGGCAGGCGTGCAAACTTGGCGTAATCATGGTCATAGCTGTTTCCTGTGTGAAATT
GTTATCCGCTCACAATTCCACACAACATACGAGCCGGAAGCATAAAGTGTAAAGCCTGGGGTGCCTAATG
AGTGAGCTAACTCACATTAATTGCGTTGCGCTCACTGCCCGCTTTCCAGTCGGGAAACCTGTCGTGCCAG
CTGCATTAATGAATCGGCCAACGCGCGGGGAGAGGCGGTTTGCGTATTGGGCGCTCTTCCGCTTCCTCGC
TCACTGACTCGCTGCGCTCGGTCGTTCGGCTGCGGCGAGCGGTATCAGCTCACTCAAAGGCGGTAATACG
GTTATCCACAGAATCAGGGGATAACGCAGGAAAGAACATGTGAGCAAAAGGCCAGCAAAAGGCCAGGAAC
CGTAAAAAGGCCGCGTTGCTGGCGTTTTTCCATAGGCTCCGCCCCCCTGACGAGCATCACAAAAATCGAC
GCTCAAGTCAGAGGTGGCGAAACCCGACAGGACTATAAAGATACCAGGCGTTTCCCCCTGGAAGCTCCCT
CGTGCGCTCTCCTGTTCCGACCCTGCCGCTTACCGGATACCTGTCCGCCTTTCTCCCTTCGGGAAGCGTG
GCGCTTTCTCATAGCTCACGCTGTAGGTATCTCAGTTCGGTGTAGGTCGTTCGCTCCAAGCTGGGCTGTG
TGCACGAACCCCCCGTTCAGCCCGACCGCTGCGCCTTATCCGGTAACTATCGTCTTGAGTCCAACCCGGT
AAGACACGACTTATCGCCACTGGCAGCAGCCACTGGTAACAGGATTAGCAGAGCGAGGTATGTAGGCGGT
GCTACAGAGTTCTTGAAGTGGTGGCCTAACTACGGCTACACTAGAAGAACAGTATTTGGTATCTGCGCTC
TGCTGAAGCCAGTTACCTTCGGAAAAAGAGTTGGTAGCTCTTGATCCGGCAAACAAACCACCGCTGGTAG
CGGTGGTTTTTTTGTTTGCAAGCAGCAGATTACGCGCAGAAAAAAAGGATCTCAAGAAGATCCTTTGATC
TTTTCTACGGGGTCTGACGCTCAGTGGAACGAAAACTCACGTTAAGGGATTTTGGTCATGAGATTATCAA
AAAGGATCTTCACCTAGATCCTTTTAAATTAAAAATGAAGTTTTAAATCAATCTAAAGTATATATGAGTA
AACTTGGTCTGACAGTTACCAATGCTTAATCAGTGAGGCACCTATCTCAGCGATCTGTCTATTTCGTTCA
TCCATAGTTGCCTGACTCCCCGTCGTGTAGATAACTACGATACGGGAGGGCTTACCATCTGGCCCCAGTG
CTGCAATGATACCGCGAGACCCACGCTCACCGGCTCCAGATTTATCAGCAATAAACCAGCCAGCCGGAAG
GGCCGAGCGCAGAAGTGGTCCTGCAACTTTATCCGCCTCCATCCAGTCTATTAATTGTTGCCGGGAAGCT
AGAGTAAGTAGTTCGCCAGTTAATAGTTTGCGCAACGTTGTTGCCATTGCTACAGGCATCGTGGTGTCAC
GCTCGTCGTTTGGTATGGCTTCATTCAGCTCCGGTTCCCAACGATCAAGGCGAGTTACATGATCCCCCAT
GTTGTGCAAAAAAGCGGTTAGCTCCTTCGGTCCTCCGATCGTTGTCAGAAGTAAGTTGGCCGCAGTGTTA
TCACTCATGGTTATGGCAGCACTGCATAATTCTCTTACTGTCATGCCATCCGTAAGATGCTTTTCTGTGA
CTGGTGAGTACTCAACCAAGTCATTCTGAGAATAGTGTATGCGGCGACCGAGTTGCTCTTGCCCGGCGTC
AATACGGGATAATACCGCGCCACATAGCAGAACTTTAAAAGTGCTCATCATTGGAAAACGTTCTTCGGGG
CGAAAACTCTCAAGGATCTTACCGCTGTTGAGATCCAGTTCGATGTAACCCACTCGTGCACCCAACTGAT
CTTCAGCATCTTTTACTTTCACCAGCGTTTCTGGGTGAGCAAAAACAGGAAGGCAAAATGCCGCAAAAAA
GGGAATAAGGGCGACACGGAAATGTTGAATACTCATACTCTTCCTTTTTCAATATTATTGAAGCATTTAT
CAGGGTTATTGTCTCATGAGCGGATACATATTTGAATGTATTTAGAAAAATAAACAAATGGGGGTTCCGC
GCACATTTCCCCGAAAAGTGCCACCTGACGTCTAAGAAACCATTATTATCATGACATTAACCTATAAAAA
TAGGCGTATCACGAGGCCCTTTCGTC
Features (pLannotate 1.2.2; 18 found; start..end, strand, type, name):
    137..236     +  misc_feature   bom (fragment): basis of mobility region from pBR322
    242..399     -  CDS            lacZα (fragment): LacZα fragment of β-galactosidase; lacZ fragment
    413..1018    -  CDS            surE (fragment): SURE_SYNY3 - Protein inferred from homology: Swiss-Prot protein existence level 3. Nucleotidase that shows phosphatase activity on nucleoside 5'-monophosphates. From Synechocystis sp. (strain PCC 6803 / Kazusa).
   1283..1304    +  misc_feature   BioBrick prefix: BioBrick prefix for parts that do not start with "ATG"
   1628..5731    +  CDS            dCas9: catalytically dead mutant of the Cas9 endonuclease from the Streptococcus pyogenes Type II CRISPR/Cas system RNA-guided DNA-binding protein that lacks endonuclease activity due to the D10A mutation in the RuvC catalytic domain and the H840A mutation in the HNH catalytic domain
   5781..5852    +  terminator     rrnB T1 terminator: transcription terminator T1 from the E. coli rrnB gene
   5868..5895    +  terminator     T7Te terminator: phage T7 early transcription terminator
   5937..6728    -  CDS            SmR: aminoglycoside adenylyltransferase (Murphy, 1985); aadA; confers resistance to spectinomycin and streptomycin
   6729..6820    -  promoter       AmpR promoter: bla
   6844..6864    +  misc_feature   BioBrick suffix: universal suffix for all parts
   7839..7855    -  protein_bind   lac operator: The lac repressor binds to the lac operator to inhibit transcription in E. coli. This inhibition can be relieved by adding lactose or isopropyl-β-D-thiogalactopyranoside (IPTG). lac repressor encoded by lacI
   7863..7893    -  promoter       lac promoter: promoter for the E. coli lac operon
   7908..7929    -  protein_bind   CAP binding site: CAP binding activates transcription in the presence of cAMP. E. coli catabolite activator protein
   7942..8034    -  CDS            lacI (fragment): lac repressor; lacI; The lac repressor binds to the lac operator to inhibit transcription in E. coli. This inhibition can be relieved by adding lactose or isopropyl-β-D-thiogalactopyranoside (IPTG).
   8217..8805    -  rep_origin     ori: high-copy-number ColE1/pMB1/pBR322/pUC origin of replication
   8976..9836    -  CDS            AmpR: β-lactamase; bla; confers resistance to ampicillin, carbenicillin, and related antibiotics
   9837..9928    -  promoter       AmpR promoter: bla
  10036..35      +  CDS            rop (fragment) (across the origin): Rop protein, which maintains plasmids at low copy number; rop
