[The description below was written by a language model from this plasmid's Addgene catalogue record and pLannotate feature annotations shown in this document.]
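Description:
pMD19T-psba1-Ppsba2-dCas9-SpR is a 10,036 bp integration (suicide) vector for the cyanobacterium Synechocystis, built on the Takara pMD19T simple cloning backbone. In E. coli it replicates from a high-copy ColE1/pUC-type origin. It has no cyanobacterial replicon, so it persists in Synechocystis only if its cargo recombines into the chromosome. Two psbA1 homology regions flank the insert and direct double crossover at the psbA1 locus. The feature table identifies part of one arm as a fragment of the Synechocystis PCC 6803 surE gene. The catalogue lists spectinomycin as the selection, provided by an aadA (SmR) gene driven by a bla promoter that lies inside the integrating cassette. The annotation also shows an intact backbone AmpR gene, along with lacZα, lac promoter/operator and other backbone remnants.

The payload is catalytically dead Cas9 from Streptococcus pyogenes (D10A and H840A), which binds DNA under guide RNA direction without cutting it. It is expressed from the PpsbA2 promoter, described in the record as constitutive, although that promoter is not itself annotated in the feature table. The coding sequence carries a silent A-to-C change that removes an EcoRI site, and the catalogue lists a C-terminal c-myc tag. The rrnB T1 and T7Te terminators follow the gene. BioBrick prefix and suffix scars bracket the expression and resistance cassette, consistent with the destroyed XbaI/SpeI cloning junctions.

The construct was made to install dCas9 stably in the Synechocystis genome for CRISPR interference, allowing repression of one or several genes once guide RNAs are supplied separately. The depositor notes instability in some E. coli strains, mentioning mutations in TetR, although no TetR feature appears in the annotation.
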