Addgene plasmid #73220: pMD19T-psba1-Ppsba2-dCas9-SpR
Purpose: Contains dCas9 from S. pyogenes under constitutive promoter. Suicide vector inserts into psba1 site of Synechocystis. Carries spectinomycin resist. Recommend E. coli Copy cutter for propogation.
Depositing lab: Paul Hudson. Depositing organization: Kungliga Tekniska hogskolan, KTH. Publication: Multiple Gene Repression in Cyanobacteria Using CRISPRi. Yao L, Cengic I, Anfelt J, Hudson EP. ACS Synth Biol. 2015 Dec 28. 10.1021/acssynbio.5b00264 PubMed 26689101.
Backbone
  Vector backbone: pMD19T simple
  Backbone manufacturer: Takara
  Total vector size (bp): 10036
  Modifications to backbone: Has 2 psba1 homology regions flanking insert
  Vector type: Bacterial Expression
Growth in bacteria
  Bacterial resistance: Spectinomycin, 50 μg/mL
  Growth temperature: 37°C
  Growth strain: DH5alpha
  Growth instructions: We propogated this plasmid in E.coli Copy Cutter cells. We noticed mutations in TetR when using XL1-blue.
  Copy number: High Copy
Gene/Insert
  Gene/Insert name: dCas9 from S. pyogenes
  Species: S. pyogenes
  Insert size (bp): 4137
  Mutation: Silent mutation at bp 1341 A->C to remove an EcoRI site
  Promoter: PpsbA2
  Tag / fusion protein: c-myc (C terminal on insert)
  Cloning method: Restriction Enzyme; 5′ cloning site XbaI (destroyed during cloning); 3′ cloning site SpeI (destroyed during cloning)
  Sequencing primers: 5′ CGATATCAGGCTATGTCCCGC
Terms and licenses: Academic/Nonprofit Terms; Industry Terms: Not Available to Industry
How to cite: pMD19T-psba1-Ppsba2-dCas9-SpR was a gift from Paul Hudson (Addgene plasmid # 73220 ; http://n2t.net/addgene:73220 ; RRID:Addgene_73220)
