>Addgene plasmid #73220 | pMD19T-psba1-Ppsba2-dCas9-SpR | addgene partial sequence | sequence record 138020 | iCas9-F 5'-ggggagctagccaagaagaa-3'
GATGGTACTGAGGAATTATTGGTGAAACTAAATCGTGAAGATTTGCTGCGCAAGCAACGGACCTTTGACA
ACGGCTCTATTCCCCATCAAATTCACTTGGGTGAGCTGCATGCTATTTTGAGAAGACAAGAAGACTTTTA
TCCATTTTTAAAAGACAATCGTGAGAAGATTGAAAAAATCTTGACTTTTCGCATTCCTTATTATGTTGGT
CCATTGGCGCGTGGCAATAGTCGTTTTGCATGGATGACTCGGAAGTCTGAAGAAACAATTACCCCATGGA
ATTTTGAAGAAGTTGTCGATAAAGGTGCTTCAGCTCAATCATTTATTGAACGCATGACAAACTTTGATAA
AAATCTTCCAAATGAAAAAGTACTACCAAAACATAGTTTGCTTTATGAGTATTTTACGGTTTATAACGAA
TTGACAAAGGTCAAATATGTTACTGAAGGAATGCGAAAACCAGCATTTCTTTCAGGTGAACAGAAGAAAG
CCATTGTTGATTTACTCTTCAAAACAAATCGAAAAGTAACCGTTAAGCAATTAAAAGAAGATTATTTCAA
AAAAATAGAATGTTTTGATAGTGTTGAAATTTCAGGAGTTGAAGATAGATTTAATGCTTCATTAGGTACC
TACCATGATTTGCTAAAAATTATTAAAGATAAAGATTTTTTGGATAATGAAGAAAATGAAGATATCTTAG
AGGATATTGTTTTAACATTGACCTTATTTGAAGATAGGGAGATGATTGAGGAAAGACTTAAAACATATGC
TCACCTCTTTGATGATAAGGTGATGAAACAGCTTAAACGTCGCCGTTATACTGGTTGGGGACGTTTGTCT
CGAAAAT
