>Addgene plasmid #73220 | pMD19T-psba1-Ppsba2-dCas9-SpR | addgene partial sequence | sequence record 138036 | SpCas9N-R 5'-TACGAGCTGTCCGTTTGAGA-3'
AGAGCCCCTATAAGATTTTTTTTGATACTGTGGCGGTCTGTATTTCCCAGAACCTTGAACTTTTTAGACG
GAACCTTATATTCATCAGTGATCACCGCCCATCCGACGCTATTTGTGCCGATAGCTAAGCCTATTGAGTA
TTTCTTATCCATCTAGTTTGGTTATAATTCCTTAGTTCAGATTGGAACTGACTAAACTTAGTCTAAAGGA
TTAATGAGAGTTTTGTAAAGCTTTGTAACAGGAAGTTAATATACACGAAGCTTATAGATGACATAAGTTT
TACTTTCTTGTAATTGTCGTTTTTTCCATGGGTAAACAGAGGGCGTTTTGGGGGTTGAGAAGAGTTTACC
TGGCGGTTTTTCGTGCGCCTTTACCATAGTTCTGGGCTGTGTAGAGGGGCGACACAACTGATTTTCAGGG
ACAATGGAGATGAAATAATGAAAAATAATGAAATTGATCACTGGGCCTTGCACGCCTCTAGAAGCGGCCG
CGAATTCTGGTTTCTCAGATTGCAGTTGGTTTCCAAAGGTAAAAAAAAGATTTTAATAGGAAAAAATAAA
TCATTAAAAAATAAAAATTTTTCTCGTAAATGCCAGATCAAGCCATTTTTCCCCGATCGCCCCATTGGCC
AAAGGAACAAAATACTGCCTGGTTGT
