>Addgene plasmid #73220 | pMD19T-psba1-Ppsba2-dCas9-SpR | addgene partial sequence | sequence record 138038 | dCas9-F3 5'-CACGCATTGATTTGAGTCAGC-3'
ATTTGTAATACTAGAGCCAGGCATCAAATAAAACGAAAGGCTCAGTCGAAAGACTGGGCCTTTCGTTTTA
TCTGTTGTTTGTCGGTGAACGCTCTCTACTAGAGTCACACTGGCTCACCTTCGGGTGGGCCTTTCTGCGT
TTATATACTAGAGCCCTCGGCTTGAACGAATTGTTAGACATTATTTGCCGACTACCTTGGTGATCTCGCC
TTTCACGTAGTGGACAAATTCTTCCAACTGATCTGCGCGCGAGGCCAAGCGATCTTCTTCTTGTCCAAGA
TAAGCCTGTCTAGCTTCAAGTATGACGGGCTGATACTGGGCCGGCAGGCGCTCCATTGCCCAGTCGGCAG
CGACATCCTTCGGCGCGATTTTGCCGGTTACTGCGCTGTACCAAATGCGGGACAACGTAAGCACTACATT
TCGCTCATCGCCAGCCCAGTCGGGCGGCGAGTTCCATAGCGTTAAGGTTTCATTTAGCGCCTCAAATAGA
TCCTGTTCAGGAACCGGATCAAAGAGTTCCTCCGCCGCTGGACCTACCAAGGCAACGCTATGTTCTCTTG
CTTTTGTCAGCAAGATAGCCAGATCAATGTCGATCGTGGCTGGCTCGAAGATACCTGCAAGAATGTCATT
GCGCTGCCATTCTCCAAATTGCAGTTCGCGCTTAGCTGGATAACGCCACGGAATGATGTCGTCGTGCACA
ACAATGGTGACTTCTACAGCGCGGAGAATCTCGCTCTCTCCAGGGGAAGCCGAAGTTTCCAAAAGGTCGT
TGATCAAAGCTCGCCGCGTTGTTTCATCAAGCCTTACGGTCACCGTAACCAGCAAATCAATATCACTGTG
TGGCTTCAGGCCGCCATCCACTGCGGAGCCGTACAAATGTACGGCCAGCAACGT
